>Addgene plasmid #238275 | pRK5_TagBFP_P2AT2A_GFP-nb-KS-FtoG | addgene full sequence | sequence record 474434 | Addgene NGS Result
TTCGAGCTCGCCCGACATTGATTATTGACTAGTTATTAATAGTAATCAATTACGGGGTCATTAGTTCATA
GCCCATATATGGAGTTCCGCGTTACATAACTTACGGTAAATGGCCCGCCTGGCTGACCGCCCAACGACCC
CCGCCCATTGACGTCAATAATGACGTATGTTCCCATAGTAACGCCAATAGGGACTTTCCATTGACGTCAA
TGGGTGGAGTATTTACGGTAAACTGCCCACTTGGCAGTACATCAAGTGTATCATATGCCAAGTACGCCCC
CTATTGACGTCAATGACGGTAAATGGCCCGCCTGGCATTATGCCCAGTACATGACCTTATGGGACTTTCC
TACTTGGCAGTACATCTACGTATTAGTCATCGCTATTACCATGGTGATGCGGTTTTGGCAGTACATCAAT
GGGCGTGGATAGCGGTTTGACTCACGGGGATTTCCAAGTCTCCACCCCATTGACGTCAATGGGAGTTTGT
TTTGGCACCAAAATCAACGGGACTTTCCAAAATGTCGTAACAACTCCGCCCCATTGACGCAAATGGGCGG
TAGGCGTGTACGGTGGGAGGTCTATATAAGCAGAGCTCGTTTAGTGAACCGTCAGATCGCCTGGAGACGC
CATCCACGCTGTTTTGACCTCCATAGAAGACACCGGGACCGATCCAGCCTCCGCGGCCGGGAACGGTGCA
TTGGAACGCGGATTCCCCGTGCCAAGAGTGACGTAAGTACCGCCTATAGAGTCTATAGGCCCACCCCCTT
GGCTTCGTTAGAACGCGGCTACAATTAATACATAACCTTATGTATCATACACATACGATTTAGGTGACAC
TATAGAATAACATCCACTTTGCCTTTCTCTCCACAGGTGTCCACTCCCAGGTCCAACTGCACCTCGGTTC
TATCGATTGAATTCGTACCGGTGCCACCATGAGCGAGCTGATTAAGGAGAACATGCACATGAAGCTGTAC
ATGGAGGGCACCGTGGACAACCATCACTTCAAGTGCACATCCGAGGGCGAAGGCAAGCCCTACGAGGGCA
CCCAGACCATGAGAATCAAGGTGGTCGAGGGCGGCCCTCTCCCCTTCGCCTTCGACATCCTGGCTACTAG
CTTCCTCTACGGCAGCAAGACCTTCATCAACCACACCCAGGGCATCCCCGACTTCTTCAAGCAGTCCTTC
CCTGAGGGCTTCACATGGGAGAGAGTCACCACATACGAAGACGGGGGCGTGCTGACCGCTACCCAGGACA
CCAGCCTCCAGGACGGCTGCCTCATCTACAACGTCAAGATCAGAGGGGTGAACTTCACATCCAACGGCCC
TGTGATGCAGAAGAAAACACTCGGCTGGGAGGCCTTCACCGAGACGCTGTACCCCGCTGACGGCGGCCTG
GAAGGCAGAAACGACATGGCCCTGAAGCTCGTGGGCGGGAGCCATCTGATCGCAAACATCAAGACCACAT
ATAGATCCAAGAAACCCGCTAAGAACCTCAAGATGCCTGGCGTCTACTATGTGGACTACAGACTGGAAAG
AATCAAGGAGGCCAACAACGAGACCTACGTCGAGCAGCACGAGGTGGCAGTGGCCAGATACTGCGACCTC
CCTAGCAAACTGGGGCACAAGCTTAATGGAAGCGGAGCTACTAACTTCAGCCTGCTGAAGCAGGCTGGAG
ACGTGGAGGAGAACCCTGGACCTGGAAGCGGAGAGGGCAGAGGAAGTCTTCTAACATGCGGTGACGTGGA
GGAGAATCCCGGCCCATATCCGTACGACGTACCAGACTACGCACCTAAGAAGAAGAGGAAGGTTGGGGGA
GGCGGCAGTGGCGGAGGGGGATCTATGGCTCAGGTGCAGCTGGTGGAATCTGGCGGCAGACTGGTGCAGG
CCGGCGATAGCCTGAGACTGTCTTGTGCCGCCAGCGGCAGAACCTTCAGCACATCTGCCATGGCCTGGTT
CAGACAGGCCCCTGGCCGCGAGAGGGAATTTGTGGCCGCCATCACATGGACCGTGGGCAACACCATCCTG
GGCGACAGCGTGAAGGGCCGGTTCACCATCAGCCGGGACAGAGCCAAGAACACCGTGGACCTCCAGATGG
ACAACCTGGAACCCGAGGACACCGCCGTGTACTACTGCTCCGCCAGATCCAGAGGCTACGTGCTGTCCGT
GCTGCGGAGCGTGGACAGCTACGATTATTGGGGCCAGGGCACCCAAGTGACCGTGTCTGGCGGCGGAGGA
AGCGGAGGCGGAGGATCTATGATGATGATGAATAAGTTGGTTCTAGCGCAGGGAGGAGGATCCTGTCTAT
AGGTCGACCTGCAGAAGCTTGGCCGCCATGGCCCAACTTGTTTATTGCAGCTTATAATGGTTACAAATAA
AGCAATAGCATCACAAATTTCACAAATAAAGCATTTTTTTCACTGCATTCTAGTTGTGGTTTGTCCAAAC
TCATCAATGTATCTTATCATGTCTGGATCGGGAATTAATTCGGCGCAGCACCATGGCCTGAAATAACCTC
TGAAAGAGGAACTTGGTTAGGTACCTTCTGAGGCGGAAAGAACCAGCTGTGGAATGTGTGTCAGTTAGGG
TGTGGAAAGTCCCCAGGCTCCCCAGCAGGCAGAAGTATGCAAAGCATGCATCTCAATTAGTCAGCAACCA
GGTGTGGAAAGTCCCCAGGCTCCCCAGCAGGCAGAAGTATGCAAAGCATGCATCTCAATTAGTCAGCAAC
CATAGTCCCGCCCCTAACTCCGCCCATCCCGCCCCTAACTCCGCCCAGTTCCGCCCATTCTCCGCCCCAT
GGCTGACTAATTTTTTTTATTTATGCAGAGGCCGAGGCCGCCTCGGCCTCTGAGCTATTCCAGAAGTAGT
GAGGAGGCTTTTTTGGAGGCCTAGGCTTTTGCAAAAAGCTGTTAACAGCTTGGCACTGGCCGTCGTTTTA
CAACGTCGTGACTGGGAAAACCCTGGCGTTACCCAACTTAATCGCCTTGCAGCACATCCCCCTTTCGCCA
GCTGGCGTAATAGCGAAGAGGCCCGCACCGATCGCCCTTCCCAACAGTTGCGCAGCCTGAATGGCGAATG
GCGCCTGATGCGGTATTTTCTCCTTACGCATCTGTGCGGTATTTCACACCGCATA
[142 nt withheld, positions 3136-3277]
C
[141 nt withheld, positions 3279-3419]
CCTTTGACGTTGGAGTCCACGTTCTTT
[37 nt withheld, positions 3447-3483]
ACCCTATCTCGGGCTATTCTTTTGATTTATAAGGGATTTTGCCGATTTCGGCCTATTGGTTAAAAAATGA
GCTGATTTAACAAAAATTTAACGCGAATTTTAACAAAATATTAACGTTTACAATTTTATGGTGCACTCTC
AGTACAATCTGCTCTGATGCCGCATAGTTAAGCCAGCCCCGACACCCGCCAACACCCGCTGACGCGCCCT
GACGGGCTTGTCTGCTCCCGGCATCCGCTTACAGACAAGCTGTGACCGTCTCCGGGAGCTGCATGTGTCA
GAGGTTTTCACCGTCATCACCGAAACGCGCGAGACGAAAGGGCCTCGTGATACGCCTATTTTTATAGGTT
AATGTCATGATAATAATGGTTTCTTAGACGTCAGGTGGCACTTTTCGGGGAAATGTGCGCGGAACCCCTA
TTTGTTTATTTTTCTAAATACATTCAAATATGTATCCGCTCATGAGACAATAACCCTGATAAATGCTTCA
ATAATATTGAAAAAGGAAGAGTATGAGTATTCAACATTTCCGTGTCGCCCTTATTCCCTTTTTTGCGGCA
TTTTGCCTTCCTGTTTTTGCTCACCCAGAAACGCTGGTGAAAGTAAAAGATGCTGAAGATCAGTTGGGTG
CACGAGTGGGTTACATCGAACTGGATCTCAACAGCGGTAAGATCCTTGAGAGTTTTCGCCCCGAAGAACG
TTTTCCAATGATGAGCACTTTTAAAGTTCTGCTATGTGGCGCGGTATTATCCCGTATTGACGCCGGGCAA
GAGCAACTCGGTCGCCGCATACACTATTCTCAGAATGACTTGGTTGAGTACTCACCAGTCACAGAAAAGC
ATCTTACGGATGGCATGACAGTAAGAGAATTATGCAGTGCTGCCATAACCATGAGTGATAACACTGCGGC
CAACTTACTTCTGACAACGATCGGAGGACCGAAGGAGCTAACCGCTTTTTTGCACAACATGGGGGATCAT
GTAACTCGCCTTGATCGTTGGGAACCGGAGCTGAATGAAGCCATACCAAACGACGAGCGTGACACCACGA
TGCCTGTAGCAATGGCAACAACGTTGCGCAAACTATTAACTGGCGAACTACTTACTCTAGCTTCCCGGCA
ACAATTAATAGACTGGATGGAGGCGGATAAAGTTGCAGGACCACTTCTGCGCTCGGCCCTTCCGGCTGGC
TGGTTTATTGCTGATAAATCTGGAGCCGGTGAGCGTGGGTCTCGCGGTATCATTGCAGCACTGGGGCCAG
ATGGTAAGCCCTCCCGTATCGTAGTTATCTACACGACGGGGAGTCAGGCAACTATGGATGAACGAAATAG
ACAGATCGCTGAGATAGGTGCCTCACTGATTAAGCATTGGTAACTGTCAGACCAAGTTTACTCATATATA
CTTTAGATTGATTTAAAACTTCATTTTTAATTTAAAAGGATCTAGGTGAAGATCCTTTTTGATAATCTCA
TGACCAAAATCCCTTAACGTGAGTTTTCGTTCCACTGAGCGTCAGACCCCGTAGAAAAGATCAAAGGATC
TTCTTGAGATCCTTTTTTTCTGCGCGTAATCTGCTGCTTGCAAACAAAAAAACCACCGCTACCAGCGGTG
GTTTGTTTGCCGGATCAAGAGCTACCAACTCTTTTTCCGAAGGTAACTGGCTTCAGCAGAGCGCAGATAC
CAAATACTGTTCTTCTAGTGTAGCCGTAGTTAGGCCACCACTTCAAGAACTCTGTAGCACCGCCTACATA
CCTCGCTCTGCTAATCCTGTTACCAGTGGCTGCTGCCAGTGGCGATAAGTCGTGTCTTACCGGGTTGGAC
TCAAGACGATAGTTACCGGATAAGGCGCAGCGGTCGGGCTGAACGGGGGGTTCGTGCACACAGCCCAGCT
TGGAGCGAACGACCTACACCGAACTGAGATACCTACAGCGTGAGCTATGAGAAAGCGCCACGCTTCCCGA
AGGGAGAAAGGCGGACAGGTATCCGGTAAGCGGCAGGGTCGGAACAGGAGAGCGCACGAGGGAGCTTCCA
GGGGGAAACGCCTGGTATCTTTATAGTCCTGTCGGGTTTCGCCACCTCTGACTTGAGCGTCGATTTTTGT
GATGCTCGTCAGGGGGGCGGAGCCTATGGAAAAACGCCAGCAACGCGGCCTTTTTACGGTTCCTGGCCTT
TTGCTGGCCTTTTGCTCACATGTTCTTTCCTGCGTTATCCCCTGATTCTGTGGATAACCGTATTACCGCC
TTTGAGTGAGCTGATACCGCTCGCCGCAGCCGAACGACCGAGCGCAGCGAGTCAGTGAGCGAGGAAGCGG
AAGAGCGCCCAATACGCAAACCGCCTCTCCCCGCGCGTTGGCCGATTCATTAATGCAGCTGGCACGACAG
GTTTCCCGACTGGAAAGCGGGCAGTGAGCGCAACGCAATTAATGTGAGTTAGCTCACTCATTAGGCACCC
CAGGCTTTACACTTTATGCTTCCGGCTCGTATGTTGTGTGGAATTGTGAGCGGATAACAATTTCACACAG
GAAACAGCTATGACATGATTACGAATTAA
Features (pLannotate 1.2.2; 21 found; start..end, strand, type, name):
     14..393     +  enhancer       CMV enhancer: human cytomegalovirus immediate early enhancer
    394..597     +  promoter       CMV promoter: human cytomegalovirus (CMV) immediate early promoter
    733..776     +  intron         CMV intron (fragment): modified intron A from human cytomegalovirus
    828..846     +  promoter       SP6 promoter: promoter for bacteriophage SP6 RNA polymerase
    850..887     +  CDS            IgH signal sequence (fragment): signal sequence from the mouse immunoglobulin heavy chain variable region
    939..1637    +  CDS            TagBFP: TagBFP is a basic (constitutively fluorescent) blue fluorescent protein published in 2008, derived from Entacmaea quadricolor. It is reported to be a very rapidly-maturing monomer with very low acid sensitivity.
   1851..2228    +  CDS            HVM18_MOUSE: Experimental evidence at protein level: Swiss-Prot protein existence level 1. From Mus musculus (Mouse).
   2345..2479    +  polyA_signal   SV40 poly(A) signal: SV40 polyadenylation signal
   2548..2905    +  promoter       SV40 promoter: SV40 enhancer and early promoter
   2924..3078    +  CDS            lacZα (fragment): LacZα fragment of β-galactosidase; lacZ fragment
   3084..3135    -  misc_feature   bom (fragment): basis of mobility region from pBR322
   3154..3534    +  rep_origin     M13 ori (sequence partly withheld): M13 bacteriophage origin of replication; arrow indicates direction of (+) strand synthesis
   3610..3659    -  misc_feature   bom (fragment): basis of mobility region from pBR322
   3761..3796    -  CDS            rop (fragment): Rop protein, which maintains plasmids at low copy number; rop
   3891..3995    +  promoter       AmpR promoter: bla
   3996..4856    +  CDS            AmpR: β-lactamase; bla; confers resistance to ampicillin, carbenicillin, and related antibiotics
   5027..5615    +  rep_origin     ori: high-copy-number ColE1/pMB1/pBR322/pUC origin of replication
   5798..5890    +  CDS            lacI (fragment): lac repressor; lacI; The lac repressor binds to the lac operator to inhibit transcription in E. coli. This inhibition can be relieved by adding lactose or isopropyl-β-D-thiogalactopyranoside (IPTG).
   5903..5924    +  protein_bind   CAP binding site: CAP binding activates transcription in the presence of cAMP. E. coli catabolite activator protein
   5939..5969    +  promoter       lac promoter: promoter for the E. coli lac operon
   5977..5993    +  protein_bind   lac operator: The lac repressor binds to the lac operator to inhibit transcription in E. coli. This inhibition can be relieved by adding lactose or isopropyl-β-D-thiogalactopyranoside (IPTG). lac repressor encoded by lacI
