[The description below was written by a language model from this plasmid's Addgene catalogue record and pLannotate feature annotations shown in this document.]
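Description:
pRK5_TagBFP_P2AT2A_GFP-nb-KS-FtoG is a mammalian expression plasmid of about 6 kb built on the pRK5 backbone by Gibson cloning and intended for transient overexpression in cultured cells. In bacteria it is maintained at high copy through a ColE1/pUC-type origin and selected with ampicillin via the β-lactamase gene. The backbone also carries an M13 phage origin for single-stranded DNA production, an SV40 enhancer/early promoter region, and assorted remnants of lac, rop and bom sequences that are annotated only as fragments and have no evident role in the payload.

Expression is driven by the human cytomegalovirus immediate early enhancer and promoter, followed by a fragment of CMV intron A and an SP6 promoter that could serve for in vitro transcription, and it is terminated by the SV40 polyadenylation signal. The open reading frame begins with TagBFP, a fast-maturing monomeric blue fluorescent protein. According to the construct name, this is joined through tandem P2A and T2A self-cleaving peptides to a GFP-binding nanobody carrying a "KS" element in an "FtoG" version. The 2A sequences themselves are not annotated, and the nanobody appears in the feature table only as a match to a mouse immunoglobulin heavy-chain variable region, which reflects sequence similarity of the variable domain fold. The 2A arrangement should yield TagBFP as a separate marker of transfected cells alongside the nanobody fusion, which would be recruited to GFP-tagged proteins. The associated publication concerns a micropeptide killswitch for probing condensate microenvironments. KS therefore presumably denotes that peptide, and FtoG plausibly a phenylalanine-to-glycine variant of it, but the record does not define either term or state the variant's role.
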