Addgene plasmid #238275: pRK5_TagBFP_P2AT2A_GFP-nb-KS-FtoG
Purpose: For overexpression of TagBFP_P2AT2A_GFP-nb-KS-FtoG
Depositing lab: Denes Hnisz. Depositing organization: Max Planck Institute for Molecular Genetics. Publication: Probing condensate microenvironments with a micropeptide killswitch. Zhang Y, Stoppelkamp I, Fernandez-Pernas P, Allram M, Charman M, Magalhaes AP, Piedavent-Salomon M, Sommer G, Sung YC, Meyer K, Grams N, Halko E, Dongre S, Meierhofer D, Malszycki M, Ilik IA, Aktas T, Kraushar ML, Vastenhouw N, Weitzman MD, Grebien F, Niskanen H, Hnisz D. Nature. 2025 Jun 4. doi: 10.1038/s41586-025-09141-5. PubMed 40468084.
Backbone
  Vector backbone: pRK5
  Vector type: Mammalian Expression
Growth in bacteria
  Bacterial resistance: Ampicillin, 100 μg/mL
  Growth temperature: 37°C
  Growth strain: DH5alpha
  Copy number: High Copy
Gene/Insert
  Gene/Insert name: TagBFP_P2AT2A_GFP-nb-KS-FtoG
  Species: H. sapiens (human)
  Cloning method: Gibson Cloning
Terms and licenses: Academic/Nonprofit Terms; Industry Terms: Not Available to Industry
How to cite: pRK5_TagBFP_P2AT2A_GFP-nb-KS-FtoG was a gift from Denes Hnisz (Addgene plasmid # 238275 ; http://n2t.net/addgene:238275 ; RRID:Addgene_238275)
